Addgene plasmid #49139: pEMS2114
Purpose: AAV plasmid with FEV (Ple67) promoter driving expression of EmGFP.
Depositing lab: Elizabeth Simpson. Depositing organization: University of British Columbia. Publication: Twenty-Seven Tamoxifen-Inducible iCre-Driver Mouse Strains for Eye and Brain; Including Seventeen Carrying a New Inducible-First Constitutive-Ready Allele. Korecki AJ, Hickmott JW, Lam SL, Dreolini L, Mathelier A, Baker O, Kuehne C, Bonaguro RJ, Smith J, Tan CV, Zhou M, Goldowitz D, Deussing JM, Stewart AF, Wasserman WW, Holt RA, Simpson EM. Genetics. 2019 Feb 14. pii: genetics.119.301984. doi: 10.1534/genetics.119.301984. PubMed 30765420.
Backbone
  Vector backbone: AAV2
  Vector type: Mammalian Expression, AAV
Growth in bacteria
  Bacterial resistance: Ampicillin, 100 μg/mL
  Growth temperature: 30°C
  Growth strain: NEB Stable
  Copy number: Low Copy
Gene/Insert
  Gene/Insert name: ssAAV-Ple67-emGFP (alt name: emGFP)
  Species: Synthetic
  Promoter: FEV
  Cloning method: Restriction Enzyme; 5′ cloning site Unknown (unknown if destroyed); 3′ cloning site Unknown (unknown if destroyed)
Terms and licenses: Academic/Nonprofit Terms; Industry Terms: Not Available to Industry
Depositor comments: Please see the annotated GenBank file and the additional image file for the specific location of the minipromoter in this plasmid.
How to cite: pEMS2114 was a gift from Elizabeth Simpson (Addgene plasmid # 49139 ; http://n2t.net/addgene:49139 ; RRID:Addgene_49139)
