[The description below was written by a language model from this plasmid's Addgene catalogue record and pLannotate feature annotations shown in this document.]
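Description:
pEMS2114 is a single-stranded AAV2-based transfer plasmid for mammalian expression, in which the FEV-derived minipromoter Ple67 drives Emerald GFP (EmGFP). The expression cassette lies between two AAV2 inverted terminal repeats, one spanning the plasmid origin and the other downstream of the cassette. The ITRs are the cis elements that allow the intervening DNA to be replicated and packaged into recombinant AAV particles when rep, cap and helper functions are supplied in trans. The automated feature table leaves the roughly 2.3 kb region between the first ITR and the intron unannotated. This is presumably where the Ple67 minipromoter sits, though the table does not label it, and the depositor points to the annotated GenBank file for its exact location. Downstream of this region come a chimeric β-globin/immunoglobulin heavy chain intron, which generally improves transcript processing and expression, the mammalian codon-optimized EmGFP coding sequence, and an SV40 polyadenylation signal with an adjacent remnant of large T antigen sequence.

The bacterial backbone carries a ColE1/pUC-type origin, an f1 origin, and the β-lactamase gene with its own promoter for ampicillin selection. It also contains leftover lac elements: lacZα and lacI fragments, a CAP binding site, and the lac promoter and operator. Although the origin is annotated as a high-copy type, the catalogue lists the plasmid as low copy and as maintained in a recombination-deficient strain, which is typical for preserving repeat-prone ITRs. The construct serves as a reporter for evaluating the activity and cell-type specificity of the Ple67 minipromoter after AAV delivery. The associated publication concerns gene expression tools for the eye and brain.
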