Features (pLannotate 1.2.2; 15 found; start..end, strand, type, name):
   2452..2584    +  intron         chimeric intron: chimera between introns from human β-globin and immunoglobulin heavy chain genes
   2611..3330    +  CDS            EmGFP: Emerald GFP mammalian codon-optimized
   3353..3474    -  polyA_signal   SV40 poly(A) signal: SV40 polyadenylation signal
   3497..3565    -  CDS            large T antigen (fragment): large T antigen from SV40 (simian virus 40)
   3643..3773    +  repeat_region  AAV2 ITR (fragment): inverted terminal repeat of adeno-associated virus serotype 2 inverted
   3787..3944    +  CDS            lacZα (fragment): LacZα fragment of β-galactosidase; lacZ fragment
   3949..4377    +  rep_origin     f1 ori (sequence partly withheld): f1 bacteriophage origin of replication; arrow indicates direction of (+) strand synthesis
   4430..4534    +  promoter       AmpR promoter: bla
   4535..5395    +  CDS            AmpR: β-lactamase; bla; confers resistance to ampicillin, carbenicillin, and related antibiotics
   5566..6154    +  rep_origin     ori: high-copy-number ColE1/pMB1/pBR322/pUC origin of replication
   6337..6429    +  CDS            lacI (fragment): lac repressor; lacI; The lac repressor binds to the lac operator to inhibit transcription in E. coli. This inhibition can be relieved by adding lactose or isopropyl-β-D-thiogalactopyranoside (IPTG).
   6442..6463    +  protein_bind   CAP binding site: CAP binding activates transcription in the presence of cAMP. E. coli catabolite activator protein
   6478..6508    +  promoter       lac promoter: promoter for the E. coli lac operon
   6516..6532    +  protein_bind   lac operator: The lac repressor binds to the lac operator to inhibit transcription in E. coli. This inhibition can be relieved by adding lactose or isopropyl-β-D-thiogalactopyranoside (IPTG). lac repressor encoded by lacI
   6582..130     -  repeat_region  AAV2 ITR (fragment) (across the origin): inverted terminal repeat of adeno-associated virus serotype 2 inverted
>Addgene plasmid #49139 | pEMS2114 | depositor full sequence | sequence record 73240 | pEMS2114 sequence 6582 bps
CTGCGCGCTCGCTCGCTCACTGAGGCCGCCCGGGCAAAGCCCGGGCGTCGGGCGACCTTTGGTCGCCCGG
CCTCAGTGAGCGAGCGAGCGCGCAGAGAGGGAGTGGCCAACTCCATCACTAGGGGTTCCTTGTAGTTAAT
GATTAACCCGCCATGCTACTTATCTACGTAGCCATGCTCTAGGAAGATCGGAATTCCCTAGGCCGGCCAC
GCGCCGGAGAAGATCAAGACTCAGGTGGGTGGAGATGACTGCCCCCCATGCACACATTTCCTGGTGCTCC
ACCCCCTCAGCAAATGACTTCTGGGTAAGACTGAGGGATAAAGCCTATACTGTTGATCCTTGCCCAGCTC
ACAGCTGGGATATTTGGGTAGACCTCACTAGGACCCTCTCCTTTACACCTTAGCCTCCCACTGAGAGCAT
TAAGTGGGCGAATTTTGATGCCTCCCAGCTTTCCCAGCTCTTACCTCCTGCCCCTGGCTATTTTCTGTTC
TTACCTCCTGCTCCTTGTTTTCTGTCCATAGTGGGTGGGGGAAGCAGAAAGAGGAATGAGAAGGAGAGGG
ATTGGGATCTTGACCCCAACTTCAAGGCCCTCACCTTCTGTGGAGCCCTGAGTTTGGTCCACAGGGAACA
TTCCAACCTCTAGTCATTGCTCCCACCAGATTCCAGGTCCACATCCTGAAGGCTTCATCCCTGTCCCACT
AGGATCCTCCCAGGCCCTGGGATCCCTCTTTTTCCCTCCACACTCTGCCTCCCACTCTTCTCCCTGGCTC
CTTTGCACCCTCCACGAGCAAAGATGAACACTCCAGAAGTTGCAGCAAATGAGGGTGAACATGGGCCCTG
TAGAACCCCAGAAGTAGGAGTTTCCAGCCATCCTCAATCAGGCATCCCAGGACCAGGCACTTAGCAGGAG
ACCTGCCCATTCCCAGGCCTCCTCCACCCCTGGGCTCAAGCAGTGAGAGAGGACTTTGAGAATGCCAGTT
TTGACAGTACCCGTTCCATACTGCAAGGCTGCAGAAGGTGGGCTTCTGGGCTGGAGCCTCATCTTCAGCC
AGCATCCTCCTTAGCCTGCCTCTCCAGAGCCACGAAGCCCCATAGGTACCCAGAGAGACTCCAGGCCACT
TGGGAACCACATCAACATCTTTGCATGAGTTAGAAATAGGAATCCTTTTCTTGGAGTGGATTCCAGCCTT
GTACAGTGCACAACCCTGTCTTAACCCCTCCACCTCTCCAGCCTCGTTCAGGGATAGCCAGAATGGGAGT
AGTGGTGAGGGTGGGTGGCAGACTGGGAGGACAGGGGATGGGGAAGGATGGGAGCAGAATAGTTGTACAG
GGAAGTAGCAGGGGGCTCAGGAACCCATCAGGGAAAGCCAGGACAGATTCTCAACATCTTTAGAGGCCTT
CAGCAGTCCAAGCCACTACTAATTTATGGGGACTGAATGAATGAGAAAAGGAGGGGAGGGAGAAGGATGA
GAGGGAGAGAGAAGGCTGGAGGGGAGATGAGAGTCGGAGAGAAAAGCCTAGGAGGTAAAGAGAGACCTAG
AAGGGGGCGGGGAGGACAGAAGAGGGGGCCACCCATCATAAGTTGCCAGGAGAGATGGCCCAGCACCAGG
CCTGAGGCTTGGGGGCCCCAGAAAGGCAGGAAACGGGCCAAAGCAAGAAGGAGACGGGGAAGGGGTTCGG
GTCTCTAGGGAAGAGCAGAGAGTGGGAGAAGAGGAGGAGGGAGCGGGGATGCGGGCAGAGATAAAGGGAG
CAACGGCTGCAGGGCCGGGCGCGCAGCGACAGGCGAGAGGGAGGGAAGCGGAAATTTAAAAGTGAAGATG
CAGATAACGCAGCCTGGAGACGGGAACCCGGGTGGGGATAGAGGGAGGGAGGGGGAGGAGAGTGAGCGGC
GAGTGGAGCGGGAGCCGACTGGAAGAAGGGCTCTAGGGAGGGGGCTGTGGCTGCTGGGGTCCGAGGTGGG
GCCGGGTACACCAGCCCCATCACTGTTTGCAGAGAGTCAGGGAGGCGGAAAAGACACGCGCTCTAGGCTC
CCATCAGGGCACATGGCCCGGACCCATCCCCCGCGCGTCTCCCCGGCTGCGGGGCGCGGGGGGCTGCCGG
GTGCGCTTGGCTGTGGCGCGGCGCGTTGGAGACTTTATTGCGATGGGACGATAAGAGGGGCGGGGGCGGG
GTCCTGGGGGCCGAGGCGGCAGCGCTTTAATTAAAACGGAAATTGCGGCCCCGGGCCGCGCGGGGGCCGG
AGGGTTCCAAGCGGCCCCTTAGCTGGAAGCGTTTCTCCAGGACCCCCCCGCAACCCCCGCCACGCCCGGG
CTGCCCCCTCCCGCCAGGCCCTGCCGGACCCGGCGCCGTCTTCTCCTCCTTGTCACCCGCGGTCGCTTCG
GGCGGGGATCGGTGCCACCGAGCGCAAAGCCTGCCTCGGCGCGCCGAAGTTGGTCGTGAGGCACTGGGCA
GGTAAGTATCAAGGTTACAAGACAGGTTTAAGGAGACCAATAGAAACTGGGCTTGTCGAGACAGAGAAGA
CTCTTGCGTTTCTGATAGGCACCTATTGGTCTTACTGACATCCACTTTGCCTTTCTCTCCACAGGTGTCC
ACTCCCAGGCGGCCGCCACCATGGTGAGCAAGGGCGAGGAGCTGTTCACCGGGGTGGTGCCCATCCTGGT
CGAGCTGGACGGCGACGTAAACGGCCACAAGTTCAGCGTGTCCGGCGAGGGCGAGGGCGATGCCACCTAC
GGCAAGCTGACCCTGAAGTTCATCTGCACCACCGGCAAGCTGCCCGTGCCCTGGCCCACCCTCGTGACCA
CCTTCACCTACGGCGTGCAGTGCTTCGCCCGCTACCCCGACCACATGAAGCAGCACGACTTCTTCAAGTC
CGCCATGCCCGAAGGCTACGTCCAGGAGCGCACCATCTTCTTCAAGGACGACGGCAACTACAAGACCCGC
GCCGAGGTGAAGTTCGAGGGCGACACCCTGGTGAACCGCATCGAGCTGAAGGGCATCGACTTCAAGGAGG
ACGGCAACATCCTGGGGCACAAGCTGGAGTACAACTACAACAGCCACAAGGTCTATATCACCGCCGACAA
GCAGAAGAACGGCATCAAGGTGAACTTCAAGACCCGCCACAACATCGAGGACGGCAGCGTGCAGCTCGCC
GACCACTACCAGCAGAACACCCCCATCGGCGACGGCCCCGTGCTGCTGCCCGACAACCACTACCTGAGCA
CCCAGTCCGCCCTGAGCAAAGACCCCAACGAGAAGCGCGATCACATGGTCCTGCTGGAGTTCGTGACCGC
CGCCGGGATCACTCTCGGCATGGACGAGCTGTACAAGTAAGCGGCCGCGATCGCAGACATGATAAGATAC
ATTGATGAGTTTGGACAAACCACAACTAGAATGCAGTGAAAAAAATGCTTTATTTGTGAAATTTGTGATG
CTATTGCTTTATTTGTAACCATTATAAGCTGCAATAAACAAGTTAACAACAACAATTGCATTCATTTTAT
GTTTCAGGTTCAGGGGGAGATGTGGGAGGTTTTTTAAAGCAAGTAAAACCTCTACAAATGTGGTAGTCGA
AATTCCCGATAAGGATCTTCCTAGAGCATGGCTACGTAGATAAGTAGCATGGCGGGTTAATCATTAACTA
CAAGGAACCCCTAGTGATGGAGTTGGCCACTCCCTCTCTGCGCGCTCGCTCGCTCACTGAGGCCGGGCGA
CCAAAGGTCGCCCGACGCCCGGGCTTTGCCCGGGCGGCCTCAGTGAGCGAGCGAGCGCGCAGCCTTAATT
AACCTAATTCACTGGCCGTCGTTTTACAACGTCGTGACTGGGAAAACCCTGGCGTTACCCAACTTAATCG
CCTTGCAGCACATCCCCCTTTCGCCAGCTGGCGTAATAGCGAAGAGGCCCGCACCGATCGCCCTTCCCAA
CAGTTGCGCAGCCTGAATGGCGAATGGG
[124 nt withheld, positions 3949-4072]
C
[91 nt withheld, positions 4074-4164]
A
[49 nt withheld, positions 4166-4214]
CCTTTGACGTTGGAGTCCACGTTCTTT
[37 nt withheld, positions 4242-4278]
ACCCTATCTCGGTCTATTCTTTTGATTTATAAGGGATTTTGCCGATTTCGGCCTATTGGTTAAAAAATGA
GCTGATTTAACAAAAATTTAACGCGAATTTTAACAAAATATTAACGCTTACAATTTAGGTGGCACTTTTC
GGGGAAATGTGCGCGGAACCCCTATTTGTTTATTTTTCTAAATACATTCAAATATGTATCCGCTCATGAG
ACAATAACCCTGATAAATGCTTCAATAATATTGAAAAAGGAAGAGTATGAGTATTCAACATTTCCGTGTC
GCCCTTATTCCCTTTTTTGCGGCATTTTGCCTTCCTGTTTTTGCTCACCCAGAAACGCTGGTGAAAGTAA
AAGATGCTGAAGATCAGTTGGGTGCACGAGTGGGTTACATCGAACTGGATCTCAACAGCGGTAAGATCCT
TGAGAGTTTTCGCCCCGAAGAACGTTTTCCAATGATGAGCACTTTTAAAGTTCTGCTATGTGGCGCGGTA
TTATCCCGTATTGACGCCGGGCAAGAGCAACTCGGTCGCCGCATACACTATTCTCAGAATGACTTGGTTG
AGTACTCACCAGTCACAGAAAAGCATCTTACGGATGGCATGACAGTAAGAGAATTATGCAGTGCTGCCAT
AACCATGAGTGATAACACTGCGGCCAACTTACTTCTGACAACGATCGGAGGACCGAAGGAGCTAACCGCT
TTTTTGCACAACATGGGGGATCATGTAACTCGCCTTGATCGTTGGGAACCGGAGCTGAATGAAGCCATAC
CAAACGACGAGCGTGACACCACGATGCCTGTAGCAATGGCAACAACGTTGCGCAAACTATTAACTGGCGA
ACTACTTACTCTAGCTTCCCGGCAACAATTAATAGACTGGATGGAGGCGGATAAAGTTGCAGGACCACTT
CTGCGCTCGGCCCTTCCGGCTGGCTGGTTTATTGCTGATAAATCTGGAGCCGGTGAGCGTGGGTCTCGCG
GTATCATTGCAGCACTGGGGCCAGATGGTAAGCCCTCCCGTATCGTAGTTATCTACACGACGGGGAGTCA
GGCAACTATGGATGAACGAAATAGACAGATCGCTGAGATAGGTGCCTCACTGATTAAGCATTGGTAACTG
TCAGACCAAGTTTACTCATATATACTTTAGATTGATTTAAAACTTCATTTTTAATTTAAAAGGATCTAGG
TGAAGATCCTTTTTGATAATCTCATGACCAAAATCCCTTAACGTGAGTTTTCGTTCCACTGAGCGTCAGA
CCCCGTAGAAAAGATCAAAGGATCTTCTTGAGATCCTTTTTTTCTGCGCGTAATCTGCTGCTTGCAAACA
AAAAAACCACCGCTACCAGCGGTGGTTTGTTTGCCGGATCAAGAGCTACCAACTCTTTTTCCGAAGGTAA
CTGGCTTCAGCAGAGCGCAGATACCAAATACTGTTCTTCTAGTGTAGCCGTAGTTAGGCCACCACTTCAA
GAACTCTGTAGCACCGCCTACATACCTCGCTCTGCTAATCCTGTTACCAGTGGCTGCTGCCAGTGGCGAT
AAGTCGTGTCTTACCGGGTTGGACTCAAGACGATAGTTACCGGATAAGGCGCAGCGGTCGGGCTGAACGG
GGGGTTCGTGCACACAGCCCAGCTTGGAGCGAACGACCTACACCGAACTGAGATACCTACAGCGTGAGCT
ATGAGAAAGCGCCACGCTTCCCGAAGGGAGAAAGGCGGACAGGTATCCGGTAAGCGGCAGGGTCGGAACA
GGAGAGCGCACGAGGGAGCTTCCAGGGGGAAACGCCTGGTATCTTTATAGTCCTGTCGGGTTTCGCCACC
TCTGACTTGAGCGTCGATTTTTGTGATGCTCGTCAGGGGGGCGGAGCCTATGGAAAAACGCCAGCAACGC
GGCCTTTTTACGGTTCCTGGCCTTTTGCTGGCCTTTTGCTCACATGTTCTTTCCTGCGTTATCCCCTGAT
TCTGTGGATAACCGTATTACCGCCTTTGAGTGAGCTGATACCGCTCGCCGCAGCCGAACGACCGAGCGCA
GCGAGTCAGTGAGCGAGGAAGCGGAAGAGCGCCCAATACGCAAACCGCCTCTCCCCGCGCGTTGGCCGAT
TCATTAATGCAGCTGGCACGACAGGTTTCCCGACTGGAAAGCGGGCAGTGAGCGCAACGCAATTAATGTG
AGTTAGCTCACTCATTAGGCACCCCAGGCTTTACACTTTATGCTTCCGGCTCGTATGTTGTGTGGAATTG
TGAGCGGATAACAATTTCACACAGGAAACAGCTATGACCATGATTACGCCAGATTTAATTAAGG
