>Addgene plasmid #49139 | pEMS2114 | addgene partial sequence | sequence record 118833 | EBV-rev 5'-GTGGTTTGTCCAAACTCATC-3'
CGCTTACTTGTACAGCTCGTCCATGCCGAGAGTGATCCCGGCGGCGGTCACGAACTCCAGCAGGACCATG
TGATCGCGCTTCTCGTTGGGGTCTTTGCTCAGGGCGGACTGGGTGCTCAGGTAGTGGTTGTCGGGCAGCA
GCACGGGGCCGTCGCCGATGGGGGTGTTCTGCTGGTAGTGGTCGGCGAGCTGCACGCTGCCGTCCTCGAT
GTTGTGGCGGGTCTTGAAGTTCACCTTGATGCCGTTCTTCTGCTTGTCGGCGGTGATATAGACCTTGTGG
CTGTTGTAGTTGTACTCCAGCTTGTGCCCCAGGATGTTGCCGTCCTCCTTGAAGTCGATGCCCTTCAGCT
CGATGCGGTTCACCAGGGTGTCGCCCTCGAACTTCACCTCGGCGCGGGTCTTGTAGTTGCCGTCGTCCTT
GAAGAAGATGGTGCGCTCCTGGACGTAGCCTTCGGGCATGGCGGACTTGAAGAAGTCGTGCTGCTTCATG
TGGTCGGGGTAGCGGGCGAAGCACTGCACGCCGTAGGTGAAGGTGGTCACGAGGGTGGGCCAGGGCACGG
GCAGCTTGCCGGTGGTGCAGATGAACTTCAGGGTCAGCTTGCCGTAGGTGGCATCGCCCTCGCCCTCGCC
GGACACGCTGAACTTGTGGCCGTTTACGTCGCCGTCCAGCTCGACCAGGATGGGCACCACCCCGGTGAAC
AGCTCCTCGCCCTTGCTCACCATGGTGGCGGCCGCCTGGGAGTGG
