>Addgene plasmid #49139 | pEMS2114 | addgene partial sequence | sequence record 129102 | pCAGGS-3 5'-TCCTTAAACCTGTCTTGTAA-3'
GACCACTTCGGCGCGCCGAGGCAGGCTTTGCGCTCGGTGGCACCGATCCCCGCCCGAAGCGACCGCGGGT
GACAAGGAGGAGAAGACGGCGCCGGGTCCGGCAGGGCCTGGCGGGAGGGGGCAGCCCGGGCGTGGCGGGG
GTTGCGGGGGGGTCCTGGAGAAACGCTTCCAGCTAAGGGGCCGCTTGGAACCCTCCGGCCCCCGCGCGGC
CCGGGGCCGCAATTTCCGTTTTAATTAAAGCGCTGCCGCCTCGGCCCCCAGGACCCCGCCCCCGCCCCTC
TTATCGTCCCATCGCAATAAAGTCTCCAACGCGCCGCGCCACAGCCAAGCGCACCCGGCAGCCCCCCGCG
CCCCGCAGCCGGGGAGACGCGCGGGGGATGGGTCCGGGCCATGTGCCCTGATGGGAGCCTAGAGCGCGTG
TCTTTTCCGCCTCCCTGACTCTCTGCAAACAGTGATGGGGCTGGTGTA
